>Addgene plasmid #87845 | pFC332 | addgene full sequence | sequence record 418925 | Addgene NGS Result
ACCAATGCTTAATCAGTGAGGCACCTATCTCAGCGATCTGTCTATTTCGTTCATCCATAGTTGCCTGACT
CCCCGTCGTGTAGATAACTACGATACGGGAGGGCTTACCATCTGGCCCCAGCGCTGCGATGATACCGCGA
GAACCACGCTCACCGGCTCCGGATTTATCAGCAATAAACCAGCCAGCCGGAAGGGCCGAGCGCAGAAGTG
GTCCTGCAACTTTATCCGCCTCCATCCAGTCTATTAATTGTTGCCGGGAAGCTAGAGTAAGTAGTTCGCC
AGTTAATAGTTTGCGCAACGTTGTTGCCATCGCTACAGGCATCGTGGTGTCACGCTCGTCGTTTGGTATG
GCTTCATTCAGCTCCGGTTCCCAACGATCAAGGCGAGTTACATGATCCCCCATGTTGTGCAAAAAAGCGG
TTAGCTCCTTCGGTCCTCCGATCGTTGTCAGAAGTAAGTTGGCCGCAGTGTTATCACTCATGGTTATGGC
AGCGCTACATAATTCTCTTACTGTCATGCCATCCGTAAGATGCTTTTCTGTGACTGGTGAGTACTCAACC
AAGTCATTCTGAGAATAGTGTATGCGGCGACCGAGTTGCTCTTGCCCGGCGTCAATACGGGATAATACCG
CGCCACATAGCAGAACTTTAAAAGTGCTCATCATTGGAAAACGTTCTTCGGGGCGAAAACTCTCAAGGAT
CTTACCGCTGTTGAGATCCAGTTCGATGTAACCCACTCGTGCACCCAACTGATCTTCAGCATCTTTTACT
TTCACCAGCGTTTCTGGGTGAGCAAAAACAGGAAGGCAAAATGCCGCAAAAAAGGGAATAAGGGCGACAC
GGAAATGTTGAATACTCATATTCTTCCTTTTTCAATATTATTGAAGCATTTATCAGGGTTATTGTCTCAT
GAGCGGATACATATTTGAATGTATTTAGAAAAATAAACAAATAGGGGTCAGTGTTACAACCAATTAACCA
ATTCTGAACATTATCGCGAGCCCATTTATACCTGAATATGGCTCATAACACCCCTTGTTTGCCTGGCGGC
AGTAGCGCGGTGGTCCCACCTGACCCCATGCCGAACTCAGAAGTGAAACGCCGTAGCGCCGATGGTAGTG
TGGGGACTCCCCATGCGAGAGTAGGGAACTGCCAGGCATCAAATAAAACGAAAGGCTCAGTCGAAAGACT
GGGCCTTTCGCCCGGGCTAATTATGGGGTGTCGCCCTTATTCGACTCTATAGTGAAGTTCCTATTCTCTA
GAAAGTATAGGAACTTCTGAAGTGGGGATTTAAATGCGGCCGCGCTGAGGGTTTAATCGACGAAGCAGCT
GACGGCCAGTGCCAAGCTTAACGCGTACCGGGCCCAGTATATGTTCCGCAGATGACTGGAGCTCTGCCAT
ACGTGCCCTCTCAAGCACCATTTGTTCCATCTACAGAGACTAGTCACCAACTAGTCTATCAAGACTCACA
GGGTACATTGCTGAGACCAACTGACCAGAGGCAGGGTAGCGGATTGACGGCTCCATCTCCTTCACTTACA
AGGTCTATTGAAAGCCCTTTAGCATCACCAAGCGGAGAATAGATTGTTAAGCTTATTTTTTGTATACTGT
TTTGTGATAGCACGAAGTTTTTCCACGGTATCTTGTTAAAAATATATATTTGTGGCGGGCTTACCTACAT
CAAATTAATAAGAGACTAATTATAAACTAAACACACAAGCAAGCTACTTTAGGGTAAAAGTTTATAAATG
CTTTTGACGTATAAACGTTGCTTGTATTTATTATTACAATTAAAGGTGGATAGAAAACCTAGAGACTAGT
TAGAAACTAATCTCAGGTTTGCGTTAAACTAAATCAGAGCCCGAGAGGTTAACAGAACCTAGAAGGGGAC
TAGATATCCGGGTAGGGAAACAAAAAAAAAAACAAGACAGCCACATATTAGGGAGACTAGTTAGAAGCTA
GTTCCAGGACTAGGAAAATAAAAGACAATGATACCACAGTCTAGTTGACAACTAGATAGATTCTAGATTG
AGGCCAAAGTCTCTGAGATCCAGGTTAGTTGCAACTAATACTAGTTAGTATCTAGTCTCCTATAACTCTG
AAGCTAGAATAACTTACTACTATTATCCTCACCACTGTTCAGCTGCGCAAACGGAGTGATTGCAAGGTGT
TCAGAGACTAGTTATTGACTAGTCAGTGACTAGCAATAACTAACAAGGTATTAACCTACCATGTCTGCCA
TCACCCTGCACTTCCTCGGGCTCAGCAGCCTTTTCCTCCTCATTTTCATGCTCATTTTCCTTGTTTAAGA
CTGTGACTAGTCAAAGACTAGTCCAGAACCACAAAGGAGAAATGTCTTACCACTTTCTTCATTGCTTGTC
TCTTTTGCATTATCCATGTCTGCAACTAGTTAGAGTCTAGTTAGTGACTAGTCCGACGAGGACTTGCTTG
TCTCCGGATTGTTGGAGGAACTCTCCAGGGCCTCAAGATCCACAACAGAGCCTTCTAGAAGACTGGTCAA
TAACTAGTTGGTCTTTGTCTGAGTCTGACTTACGAGGTTGCATACTCGCTCCCTTTGCCTCGTCAATCGA
TGAGAAAAAGCGCCAAAACTCGCAATATGGCTTTGAACCACACGGTGCTGAGACTAGTTAGAATCTAGTC
CCAAACTAGCTTGGATAGCTTACCTTTGCCCTTTGCGTTGCGACAGGTCTTGCAGGGTATGGTTCCTTTC
TCACCAGCTGATTTAGCTGCCTTGCTACCCTCACGGCGGATCTGCATAAAGAGTGGCTAGAGGTTATAAA
TTAGCACTGATCCTAGGTACGGGGCTGAATGTAACTTGCCYTTCCTTTCTCATCGCGCGGCAAGACAGGC
TTGCTCAAATTCCTACCAGTCACAGGGGTATGCACGGCGTACGGACCACTTGAACTAGTCACAGATTAGT
TAGCAACTAGTCTGCATTGAATGGCTGTACTTACGGGCCCTCGCCATTGTCCTGATCATTTCCAGCTTCA
CCCTCGTTGCTGCAAAGTAGTTAGTGACTAGTCAAGGACTAGTTGAAATGGGAGAAGAAACTCACGAATT
CTCGACACCCTTAGTATTGTGGTCCTTGGACTTGGTGCTGCTATATATTAGCTAATACACTAGTTAGACT
CACAGAAACTTACGCAGCTCGCTTGCGCTTCTTGGTAGGAGTCGGGGTTGGGAGAACAGTGCCTTCAAAC
AAGCCTTCATACCATGCTACTTGACTAGTCAGGGACTAGTCACCAAGTAATCTAGATAGGACTTGCCTTT
GGCCTCCATCAGTTCCTTCATAGTGGGAGGTCCATTGTGCAATGTAAACTCCATGCCGTGGGAGTTCTTA
TCCTTCAAGTGCTTGACCAATATGTTTCTGTTGGCAGAGGGAACCTGTCAACTAGTTAATAACTAGTCAG
AAACTAGTATAGCAGTAGACTCACTGTACGCTTGAGGCATCCCTTCACTCGGCAGTAGACTTCATATGGA
TGGATATCAGGCACGCCATTGTCGTCCTGTGGACTAGTCAGTAACTAGGCTTAAAGCTAGTCGGGTCGGC
TTACTATCTTGAAATCCGGCAGCGTAAGCTCCCCGTCCTTAACTGCCTCGAGATAGTGACAGTACTCTGG
GGACTTTCGGAGATCGTTATCGCGAATGCTCGGCATACTAATCGTTGACTAGTCTTGGACTAGTCCCGAG
CAAAAAGGATTGGAGGAGGAGGAGGAAGGTGAGAGTGAGACAAAGAGCGAAATAAGAGCTTCAAAGGCTA
TCTCTAAGCAGTATGAAGGTTAAGTATCTAGTTCTTGACTAGATTTAAAAGAGATTTCGACTAGTTATGT
ACCTGGAGTTTGGATATAGGAATGTGTTGTGGTAACGAAATGTAAGGGGGAGGAAAGAAAAAGTCGGTCA
AGAGGTAACTCTAAGTCGGCCATTCCTTTTTGGGAGGCGCTAACCATAAACGGCATGGTCGACTTAGAGT
TAGCTCAGGGAATTTAGGGAGTTATCTGCGACCACCGAGGAACGGCGGAATGCCAAAGAATCCCGATGGA
GCTCTAGCTGGCGGTTGACAACCCCACCTTTTGGCGTTTCTGCGGCGTTGCAGGCGGGACTGGATACTTC
GTAGAACCAGAAAGGCAAGGCAGAACGCGCTCAGCAAGAGTGTTGGAAGTGATAGCATGATGTGCCTTGT
TAACTAGGTCAAAATCTGCAGTATGCTTGATGTTATCCAAAGTGTGAGAGAGGAAGGTCCAAACATACAC
GATTGGGAGAGGGCCTAGGTATAAGAGTTTTTGAGTAGAACGCATGTGAGCCCAGCCATCTCGAGGAGAT
TAAACACGGGCCGGCATTTGATGGCTATGTTAGTACCCCAATGGAAACGGTGAGAGTCCAGTGGTCGCAG
ATAACTCCCTAAATTCCCTGAGCTAACTCTAAGTCGACCATGCCGTTTATGGTTAGCGCCTCCCAAAAAG
GAATGGCCGACTTAGAGTTACCTCTTGACCGACTTTTTCTTTCCTCCCCCTTACATTTCGTTACCACAAC
ACATTCCTATATCCAAACTCCAGGTACATAACTAGTCGAAATCTCTTTTAAATCTAGTCAAGAACTAGAT
ACTTAACCTTCATACTGCTTAGAGATAGCCTTTGAAGCTCTTATTTCGCTCTTTGTCTCACTCTCACCTT
CCTCCTCCTCCTCCAATCCTTTTTGCTCGGGACTAGTCCAAGACTAGTCAACGATTAGTATGCCGAGCAT
TCGCGATAACGATCTCCGAAAGTCCCCAGAGTACTGTCACTATCTCGAGGCAGTTAAGGACGGGGAGCTT
ACGCTGCCGGATTTCAAGATAGTAAGCCGACCCGACTAGCTTTAAGCCTAGTTACTGACTAGTCCACAGG
ACGACAATGGCGTGCCTGATATCCATCCATATGAAGTCTACTGCCGAGTGAAGGGATGCCTCAAGCGTAC
AGTGAGTCTACTGCTATACTAGTTTCTGACTAGTTATTAACTAGTTGACAGGTTCCCTCTGCCAACAGAA
ACATATTGGTCAAGCACTTGAAGGACAAGAACTCCCACGGCATGGAGTTTACATTGCACAATGGACCTCC
CACTATGAAGGAACTGATGGAGGCCAAAGGCAAGTCCTATCTAGATTACTTGGTGACTAGTCCCTGACTA
GTCAAGTAGCATGGTATGAAGGCTTGTTTGAAGGCACTGTTCTCCCAACCCCGACTCCTACCAAGAAGCG
CAAGCGAGCTGCGTAAGTTTCTGTGAGTCTAACTAGTGTATTAGCTAATATATAGCAGCACCAAGTCCAA
GGACCACAATACTAAGGGTGTCGAGAATTCGTGAGTTTCTTCTCCCATTTCAACTAGTCCTTGACTAGTC
ACTAACTACTTTGCAGCAACGAGGGTGAAGCTGGAAATGATCAGGACAATGGCGAGGGCCCGTAAGTACA
GCCATTCAATGCAGACTAGTTGCTAACTAATCTGTGACTAGTTCAAGTGGTCCGTACGCCGTGCATACCC
CTGTGACTGGTAGGAATTTGAGCAAGCCTGTCTTGCCGCGCGATGAGAAAGGAARGGCAAGTTACATTCA
GCCCCGTACCTAGGATCAGTGCTAATTTATAACCTCTAGCCACTCTTTATGCAGATCCGCCGTGAGGGTA
GCAAGGCAGCTAAATCAGCTGGTGAGAAAGGAACCATACCCTGCAAGACCTGTCGCAACGCAAAGGGCAA
AGGTAAGCTATCCAAGCTAGTTTGGGACTAGATTCTAACTAGTCTCAGCACCGTGTGGTTCAAAGCCATA
TTGCGAGTTTTGGCGCTTTTTCTCATCGATTGACGAGGCAAAGGGAGCGAGTATGCAACCTCGTAAGTCA
GACTCAGACAAAGACCAACTAGTTATTGACCAGTCTTCTAGAAGGCTCTGTTGTGGATCTTGAGGCCCTG
GAGAGTTCCTCCAACAATCCGGAGACAAGCAAGTCCTCGTCGGACTAGTCACTAACTAGACTCTAACTAG
TTGCAGACATGGATAATGCAAAAGAGACAAGCAATGAAGAAAGTGGTAAGACATTTCTCCTTTGTGGTTC
TGGACTAGTCTTTGACTAGTCACAGTCTTAAACAAGGAAAATGAGCATGAAAATGAGGAGGAAAAGGCTG
CTGAGCCCGAGGAAGTGCAGGGTGATGGCAGACATGGTAGGTTAATACCTTGTTAGTTATTGCTAGTCAC
TGACTAGTCAATAACTAGTCTCTGAACACCTTGCAATCACTCCGTTTGCGCAGCTGAACAGTGGTGAGGA
TAATAGTAGTAAGTTATTCTAGCTTCAGAGTTATAGGAGACTAGATACTAACTAGTATTAGTTGCAACTA
ACCTGGATCTCAGAGACTTTGGCCTCAATCTAGAATCTATCTAGTTGTCAACTAGACTGTGGTATCATTG
TCTTTTATTTTCCTAGTCCTGGAACTAGCTTCTAACTAGTCTCCCTAATATGTGGCTGTCTTGTTTTTTT
TTTTTGTTTCCCTACCCGGATATCTAGTCCCCTTCTAGGTTCTGTTAACCTCTCGGGCTCTGATTTAGTT
TAACGCAAACCTGAGATTAGTTTCTAACTAGTCTCTAGGTTTTCTATCCACCTTTAATTGTAATAATAAA
TACAAGCAACGTTTATACGTCAAAAGCATTTATAAACTTTTACCCTAAAGTAGCTTGCTTGTGTGTTTAG
TTTATAATTAGTCTCTTATTAATTTGATGTAGGTAAGCCCGCCACAAATATATATTTTTAACAAGATACC
GTGGAAAAACTTCGTGCTATCACAAAACAGTATACAAAAAATAAGCTTAACAATCTATTCTCCGCTTGGT
GATGCTAAAGGGCTTTCAATAGACCTTGTAAGTGAAGGAGATGGAGCCGTCAATCCGCTACCCTGCCTCT
GGTCAGTTGGTCTCAGCAATGTACCCTGTGAGTCTTGATAGACTAGTTGGTGACTAGTCTCTGTAGATGG
AACAAATGGTGCTTGAGAGGGCACGTATGGCAGAGCTCCAGTCATCTGCGGAACATATACTGGGCCCGGG
AAGATCTCATGGTCATAGCTGTTTCCGCTGAGGGTTTAATTAAGACCTCAGCCGAGACAGCAGAATCACC
GCCCAAGTTAAGCCTTTGTGCTGATCATGCTCTCGAACGGGCCAAGTTCGGGAAAAGCAAAGGAGCGTTT
AGTGAGGGGCAATTTGACTCACCTCCCAGGCAACAGATGAGGGGGGCAAAAAGAAAGAAATTTTCGTGAG
TCAATATGGATTCCGAGCATCATTTTCTTGCGGTCTATCTTGCTACGTATGTTGATCTTGACGCTGTGGA
TCAAGCAACGCCACTCGCTCGCTCCATCGCAGGCTGGTCGCAGACAAATTAAAAGGCGGCAAACTCGTAC
AGCCGCGGGGTTGTCCGCTGCAAAGTACAGAGTGATAAAAGCCGCCATGCGACCATCAACGCGTTGATGC
CCAGCTTTTTCGATCCGAGAATCCACCGTAGAGGCGATAGCAAGTAAAGAAAAGCTAAACAAAAAAAAAT
TTCTGCCCCTAAGCCATGAAAACGAGATGGGGTGGAGCAGAACCAAGGAAAGAGTCGCGCTGGGCTGCCG
TTCCGGAAGGTGTTGTAAAGGCTCGACGCCCAAGGTGGGAGTCTAGGAGAAGAATTTGCATCGGGAGTGG
GGCGGGTTACCCCTCCATATCCAATGACAGATATCTACCAGCCAAGGGTTTGAGCCCGCCCGCTTAGTCG
TCGTCCTCGCTTGCCCCTCCATAAAAGGATTTCCCCTCCCCCTCCCACAAAATTTTCTTTCCCTTCCTCT
CCTTGTCCGCTTCAGTACGTATATCTTCCCTTCCCTCGCTTCTCTCCTCCATCCTTCTTTCATCCATCTC
CTGCTAACTTCTCTGCTCAGCACCTCTACGCATTACTAGCCGTAGTATCTGAGCACTTCTCCCTTTTATA
TTCCACAAAACATAACACAACCTTCACCATGGACAAGAAGTATAGCATCGGGCTGGACATTGGAACGAAC
TCGGTTGGTTGGGCTGTGATTACGGACGAATACAAGGTGCCATCCAAGAAGTTTAAGGTCCTGGGAAACA
CCGACCGTCACTCAATCAAGAAGAATCTCATTGGAGCCCTGCTCTTCGATAGTGGGGAGACCGCCGAAGC
TACTCGACTGAAGCGAACGGCTCGCCGGCGTTATACACGACGCAAGAATCGCATCTGCTACCTCCAGGAG
ATTTTCAGCAACGAAATGGCTAAGGTTGATGACTCATTCTTTCATCGACTCGAAGAAAGTTTCTTGGTCG
AGGAGGATAAGAAGCACGAGCGCCATCCGATCTTTGGTAACATTGTGGATGAGGTTGCCTATCACGAAAA
GTACCCAACTATCTATCATCTTCGTAAGAAGCTGGTCGATAGCACGGACAAGGCTGATTTGCGACTTATC
TACCTGGCACTCGCGCACATGATTAAGTTCCGCGGCCATTTTCTTATCGAGGGTGACCTGAACCCCGATA
ATTCTGACGTTGATAAGCTCTTCATCCAGTTGGTCCAAACCTACAATCAGCTGTTTGAGGAAAACCCTAT
TAATGCATCTGGCGTGGACGCCAAGGCTATCCTTTCGGCGCGCCTGTCTAAGTCGCGGCGTTTGGAGAAC
CTTATCGCACAACTCCCCGGCGAAAAGAAGAACGGCCTCTTCGGTAATTTGATTGCGTTGTCACTTGGTC
TGACTCCTAACTTCAAGAGTAATTTTGACCTGGCAGAGGATGCGAAGCTCCAGTTGTCTAAGGATACGTA
TGATGACGATCTCGACAACTTGCTTGCCCAAATCGGTGACCAGTACGCTGATCTTTTCCTGGCCGCTAAG
AATCTCTCAGATGCAATCCTGCTCAGTGACATTTTGCGGGTCAACACCGAGATTACTAAGGCCCCCCTGT
CAGCTAGTATGATCAAGCGGTATGATGAGCACCATCAGGACCTCACCTTGCTTAAGGCCCTCGTGCGTCA
GCAATTGCCTGAGAAGTATAAGGAAATCTTCTTTGACCAATCCAAGAACGGATACGCAGGGTATATTGAT
GGCGGTGCGAGCCAGGAGGAATTCTACAAGTTTATCAAGCCGATTTTGGAGAAGATGGACGGCACTGAGG
AACTGCTCGTCAAGCTGAATCGCGAAGATTTGCTTCGTAAGCAACGAACGTTCGACAACGGCTCCATCCC
GCACCAGATTCATCTGGGCGAGCTCCACGCCATCCTTCGACGCCAGGAAGATTTCTACCCATTTCTGAAG
GACAACCGTGAGAAGATCGAAAAGATTCTTACATTCCGAATCCCCTACTATGTGGGACCTTTGGCCCGTG
GGAATTCCCGATTTGCTTGGATGACCCGAAAGAGCGAGGAAACCATCACTCCGTGGAACTTCGAGGAAGT
CGTGGACAAGGGTGCATCCGCGCAGAGCTTCATTGAGCGGATGACCAATTTTGATAAGAACCTTCCGAAT
GAAAAGGTCCTGCCAAAGCATTCGCTGCTCTACGAGTATTTCACCGTGTATAACGAACTGACTAAGGTCA
AGTACGTGACGGAGGGAATGCGGAAGCCAGCCTTCCTCTCAGGGGAACAAAAGAAGGCTATCGTCGATTT
GCTTTTTAAGACCAATCGTAAAGTGACTGTTAAGCAGCTGAAGGAGGATTATTTCAAGAAGATTGAATGT
TTCGACTCCGTCGAGATCAGCGGCGTGGAAGATCGCTTTAACGCTTCCCTCGGTACCTACCACGACCTGC
TCAAGATCATTAAGGACAAGGATTTCCTCGATAACGAGGAAAATGAGGACATCTTGGAAGATATTGTCCT
CACGTTGACACTTTTTGAGGACCGCGAAATGATCGAGGAACGGCTCAAGACATATGCCCATTTGTTCGAC
GATAAGGTGATGAAGCAGCTGAAGCGGCGTCGATACACCGGATGGGGTCGCCTTAGCCGGAAGCTGATCA
ACGGCATTCGAGATAAGCAATCTGGTAAGACTATCTTGGATTTCCTTAAGTCGGACGGCTTCGCCAACCG
CAATTTTATGCAGCTTATTCACGACGATTCCCTGACGTTCAAGGAGGACATCCAGAAGGCACAAGTCTCA
GGACAAGGGGATTCCCTGCACGAGCATATCGCCAACCTGGCTGGATCCCCGGCGATCAAGAAGGGGATTC
TTCAGACCGTCAAGGTTGTCGACGAGCTGGTCAAGGTGATGGGCCGTCATAAGCCAGAAAACATCGTGAT
TGAGATGGCCCGAGAAAATCAGACCACTCAAAAGGGTCAGAAGAACAGCCGCGAGCGGATGAAGCGGATC
GAGGAAGGCATTAAGGAACTTGGTTCTCAGATCCTGAAGGAGCACCCTGTTGAAAACACACAGCTCCAAA
ATGAGAAGCTGTATCTCTACTATTTGCAAAATGGACGCGACATGTACGTCGATCAGGAGCTCGACATTAA
CCGGTTGTCGGACTACGATGTTGACCATATCGTCCCGCAATCCTTCCTTAAGGACGATAGCATTGATAAC
AAGGTGCTGACTCGCTCAGATAAGAACCGGGGCAAGTCCGACAATGTTCCAAGCGAGGAAGTGGTTAAGA
AGATGAAGAACTACTGGCGCCAATTGCTTAATGCCAAGCTCATCACACAGCGCAAGTTTGACAACTTGAC
CAAGGCCGAGCGGGGAGGGCTGAGTGAACTCGATAAGGCTGGCTTCATCAAGCGTCAACTCGTGGAGACG
CGACAGATCACAAAGCACGTTGCTCAGATTCTGGACTCCCGGATGAACACAAAGTACGACGAGAATGATA
AGCTCATCCGTGAAGTTAAGGTCATTACCCTCAAGTCTAAGTTGGTGTCGGATTTCCGCAAGGACTTCCA
ATTTTATAAGGTTCGGGAGATCAACAATTATCACCATGCACATGATGCGTACCTCAACGCAGTCGTGGGA
ACTGCGCTCATCAAGAAGTATCCCAAGTTGGAGTCCGAATTCGTCTACGGGGATTATAAGGTTTACGACG
TCCGCAAGATGATCGCCAAGAGTGAGCAGGAAATTGGCAAGGCCACGGCTAAGTATTTCTTTTACTCCAA
CATCATGAATTTCTTTAAGACGGAGATCACACTCGCCAATGGAGAAATCCGTAAGCGACCTTTGATTGAG
ACCAACGGCGAGACTGGTGAAATCGTTTGGGATAAGGGGCGCGACTTCGCTACCGTGCGGAAGGTTCTGA
GCATGCCGCAAGTCAATATCGTCAAGAAAACCGAGGTGCAGACAGGCGGTTTCTCTAAGGAATCGATTCT
TCCAAAGCGTAACTCTGACAAGCTGATCGCTCGAAAGAAGGATTGGGACCCCAAGAAGTATGGAGGGTTC
GATTCTCCTACAGTGGCATACTCGGTTCTCGTTGTCGCGAAGGTTGAGAAGGGAAAGTCTAAGAAGCTGA
AGTCGGTCAAGGAACTGCTCGGGATCACCATTATGGAGCGCTCCAGCTTCGAAAAGAATCCCATCGACTT
TCTCGAGGCCAAGGGCTATAAGGAAGTCAAGAAGGATCTTATCATTAAGCTGCCTAAGTACTCTTTGTTC
GAGCTTGAAAACGGTCGAAAGCGAATGCTCGCATCGGCAGGAGAGTTGCAGAAGGGGAATGAATTGGCAC
TTCCCTCAAAGTACGTGAACTTCCTGTATCTCGCGTCCCACTACGAGAAGCTGAAGGGTAGCCCTGAGGA
CAACGAACAGAAGCAACTTTTTGTTGAGCAACACAAGCATTATCTGGATGAGATCATTGAACAGATTTCA
GAGTTCAGTAAGCGCGTCATCCTCGCCGATGCTAATCTCGACAAGGTGTTGTCGGCCTACAACAAGCACC
GTGACAAGCCGATCCGAGAGCAGGCTGAAAATATCATTCATCTGTTCACCCTCACTAACTTGGGAGCACC
AGCAGCGTTCAAGTATTTTGATACGACAATCGACCGTAAGCGATACACGTCCACAAAGGAGGTGCTTGAT
GCGACCCTGATTCATCAATCCATCACTGGGCTCTATGAAACCCGTATCGACCTTAGTCAACTGGGGGGCG
ACCCTCCCAAGAAGAAGCGCAAGGTCTGAGCGGACATTCGATTTATGCCGTTATGACTTCCTTAAAAAAG
CCTTTACGAATGAAAGAAATGGAATTAGACTTGTTATGTAGTTGATTCTACAATGGATTATGATTCCTGA
ACTTCAAATCCGCTGTTCATTATTAATCTCAGCTCTTCCCGTAAAGCCAATGTTGAAACTATTCGTAAAT
GTACCTCGTTTTGCGTGTACCTTGCTTATCACGTGATATTACATGACCTGGACAGAGTTCTGCGCGAAAG
TCATAACGTAAATCCCGGGCGGTAGGTGCGTCCCGGGCGGAAGGTAGTTTTCTCGTCCACCCCAACGCGT
TTATCAACCTCAACTTTCAACAACCATCATGCCACCAAAAGCGCGTAAAACAAAGCGAGATTTGATTGAG
CAAGAGGGCAGGATCCAATGCGCGATTCAAGACATTAAAAATGGAAAATTTCAAAAAATTGCGCCCGCAG
CGCGTGCATACAAAATTCATCCCAATACAAGTGTAATGCTAGTGGAGGTCAACACATCAATGCCTATTTT
GGTTTAGTCGTCCAGGCGGTGAGCACAAAATTTGTGTCGTTTGACAAGATGGTTCATTTAGGCAACTGGT
CAGATCAGCCCCACTTGTAGCAGTAGCGGCGGCGCTCGAAGTGTGACTCTTATTAGCAGACAGGAACGAG
GACATTATTATCATCTGCTGCTTGGTGCACGATAACTTGGTGCGTTTGTCAAGCAAGGTAAGTGGACGAC
CCGGTCATACCTTCTTAAGTTCGCCCTTCCTCCCTTTATTTCAGATTCAATCTGACTTACCTATTCTACC
CAAGCATCCAAATGAAAAAGCCTGAACTCACCGCGACGTCTGTCGAGAAGTTTCTGATCGAAAAGTTCGA
CAGCGTCTCCGACCTGATGCAGCTCTCGGAGGGCGAAGAATCTCGTGCTTTCAGCTTCGATGTAGGAGGG
CGTGGATATGTCCTGCGGGTAAATAGCTGCGCCGATGGTTTCTACAAAGATCGTTATGTTTATCGGCACT
TTGCATCGGCCGCGCTCCCGATTCCGGAAGTGCTTGACATTGGGGAGTTCAGCGAGAGCCTGACCTATTG
CATCTCCCGCCGTGCACAGGGTGTCACGTTGCAAGACCTGCCTGAAACCGAACTGCCCGCTGTTCTCCAG
CCGGTCGCGGAGGCCATGGATGCGATTGCTGCGGCCGATCTTAGCCAGACGAGCGGGTTCGGCCCATTCG
GACCGCAAGGAATCGGTCAATACACTACATGGCGTGATTTCATATGCGCGATTGCTGATCCCCATGTGTA
TCACTGGCAAACTGTGATGGACGACACCGTCAGTGCGTCCGTCGCGCAGGCTCTCGATGAGCTGATGCTT
TGGGCCGAGGACTGCCCCGAAGTCCGGCACCTCGTGCATGCGGATTTCGGCTCCAACAATGTCCTGACGG
ACAATGGCCGCATAACAGCGGTCATTGACTGGAGCGAGGCGATGTTCGGGGATTCCCAATACGAGGTCGC
CAACATCCTCTTCTGGAGGCCGTGGTTGGCTTGTATGGAGCAGCAGACGCGCTACTTCGAGCGGAGGCAT
CCGGAGCTTGCAGGATCGCCGCGCCTCCGGGCGTATATGCTCCGCATTGGTCTTGACCAACTCTATCAGA
GCTTGGTTGACGGCAATTTCGATGATGCAGCTTGGGCGCAGGGTCGATGCGACGCAATCGTCCGATCCGG
AGCCGGGACTGTCGGGCGTACACAAATCGCCCGCAGAAGCGCGGCCGTCTGGACCGATGGCTGTGTAGAA
GTACTCGCCGATAGTGGAAACCGACGCCCCAGCACTCGTCCGAGGGCAAAGGAATAGAGTAGATGCCGAC
CGATCCCCACTACCGCATTAAGACCTCAGCGCGGCCGCAAATTTAAATAAAATGAAGTGAAGTTCCTATA
CTTTCTAGAGAATAGGAACTTCTATAGTGAGTCGAATAAGGGCGACACAAAATTTATTCTAAATGCATAA
TAAATACTGATAACATCTTATAGTTTGTATTATATTTTGTATTATCGTTGACATGTATAATTTTGATATC
AAAAACTGATTTTCCCTTTATTATTTTCGAGATTTATTTTCTTAATTCTCTTTAACAAACTAGAAATATT
GTATATACAAAAAATCATAAATAATAGATGAATAGTTTAATTATAGGTGTTCATCAATCGAAAAAGCAAC
GTATCTTATTTAAAGTGCGTTGCTTTTTTCTCATTTATAAGGTTAAATAATTCTCATATATCAAGCAAAG
TGACAGGCGCCCTTAAATATTCTGACAAATGCTCTTTCCCTAAACTCCCCCCATAAAAAAACCCGCCGAA
GCGGGTTTTTACGTTATTTGCGGATTAACGATTACTCGTTATCAGAACCGCCCAGGGGGCCCGAGCTTAA
GACTGGCCGTCGTTTTACAACACAGAAAGAGTTTGTAGAAACGCAAAAAGGCCATCCGTCAGGGGCCTTC
TGCTTAGTTTGATGCCTGGCAGTTCCCTACTCTCGCCTTCCGCTTCCTCGCTCACTGACTCGCTGCGCTC
GGTCGTTCGGCTGCGGCGAGCGGTATCAGCTCACTCAAAGGCGGTAATACGGTTATCCACAGAATCAGGG
GATAACGCAGGAAAGAACATGTGAGCAAAAGGCCAGCAAAAGGCCAGGAACCGTAAAAAGGCCGCGTTGC
TGGCGTTTTTCCATAGGCTCCGCCCCCCTGACGAGCATCACAAAAATCGACGCTCAAGTCAGAGGTGGCG
AAACCCGACAGGACTATAAAGATACCAGGCGTTTCCCCCTGGAAGCTCCCTCGTGCGCTCTCCTGTTCCG
ACCCTGCCGCTTACCGGATACCTGTCCGCCTTTCTCCCTTCGGGAAGCGTGGCGCTTTCTCATAGCTCAC
GCTGTAGGTATCTCAGTTCGGTGTAGGTCGTTCGCTCCAAGCTGGGCTGTGTGCACGAACCCCCCGTTCA
GCCCGACCGCTGCGCCTTATCCGGTAACTATCGTCTTGAGTCCAACCCGGTAAGACACGACTTATCGCCA
CTGGCAGCAGCCACTGGTAACAGGATTAGCAGAGCGAGGTATGTAGGCGGTGCTACAGAGTTCTTGAAGT
GGTGGGCTAACTACGGCTACACTAGAAGAACAGTATTTGGTATCTGCGCTCTGCTGAAGCCAGTTACCTT
CGGAAAAAGAGTTGGTAGCTCTTGATCCGGCAAACAAACCACCGCTGGTAGCGGTGGTTTTTTTGTTTGC
AAGCAGCAGATTACGCGCAGAAAAAAAGGATCTCAAGAAGATCCTTTGATCTTTTCTACGGGGTCTGACG
CTCAGTGGAACGACGCGCGCGTAACTCACGTTAAGGGATTTTGGTCATGAGCTTGCGCCGTCCCGTCAAG
TCAGCGTAATGCTCTGCTT
Features (pLannotate 1.2.2; 14 found; start..end, strand, type, name):
    862..958     -  promoter       AmpR promoter (fragment): bla
    988..1012    -  CDS            KanR (fragment): aminoglycoside phosphotransferase; aph(3')-Ia; confers resistance to kanamycin
   1041..1156    +  ncRNA          5S rRNA: Accession: RF00001 - 5S ribosomal RNA
   1160..1200    +  terminator     rrnB T1 terminator (fragment): transcription terminator T1 from the E. coli rrnB gene
   1244..1277    +  protein_bind   FRT (minimal): supports FLP-mediated excision but not integration (Turan and Bode, 2011) FLP recombinase from the Saccharomyces cerevisiae 2μ plasmid
   1590..6837    -  rep_origin     AMA1: replication origin from Aspergillus nidulans (Aleksenko and Clutterbuck, 1996)
   8009..12112   +  CDS            cas9: CAS9_STRP1 - Also known as csn1 From Streptococcus pyogenes serotype M1.
  12638..12957   +  promoter       trpC promoter (fragment): promoter for Aspergillus nidulans trpC
  12962..13987   +  CDS            HygR: hygromycin B phosphotransferase confers resistance to hygromycin
  14059..14092   -  protein_bind   FRT (minimal): supports FLP-mediated excision but not integration (Turan and Bode, 2011) FLP recombinase from the Saccharomyces cerevisiae 2μ plasmid
  14562..14581   +  CDS            lacZα (fragment): LacZα fragment of β-galactosidase; lacZ fragment
  14606..14623   -  terminator     rrnB T2 terminator (fragment): transcription terminator T2 from the E. coli rrnB gene
  14848..15436   -  rep_origin     ori: high-copy-number ColE1/pMB1/pBR322/pUC origin of replication
  15558..859     -  CDS            AmpR (across the origin): β-lactamase; bla; confers resistance to ampicillin, carbenicillin, and related antibiotics
