[The description below was written by a language model from this plasmid's Addgene catalogue record and pLannotate feature annotations shown in this document.]
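Description:
pFC332 is a roughly 15.6 kb E. coli–filamentous fungus shuttle plasmid built on a custom backbone to deliver Cas9 for CRISPR genome engineering in Aspergillus and related fungi. In bacteria it is maintained through a high-copy ColE1/pUC-type origin and selected with ampicillin via the β-lactamase gene. In fungi, replication relies on the large AMA1 element from Aspergillus nidulans, which allows the plasmid to persist autonomously rather than needing to integrate into the genome. Such plasmids are generally lost readily once selection is removed, which is useful for transient nuclease expression.

The main payload is a synthetic Streptococcus pyogenes cas9 gene, codon optimized for Aspergillus niger, carrying a C-terminal SV40 nuclear localization signal. It is driven by the A. nidulans tef1 promoter, a strong constitutive promoter; this promoter is stated in the catalogue entry but was not detected as a feature in the automated annotation. Downstream sits the fungal selection cassette, in which the A. nidulans trpC promoter expresses hph, the hygromycin B phosphotransferase gene, so transformants are selected on hygromycin.

The annotation also picks up two minimal FRT sites in opposite orientation and short fragments of KanR, lacZα, 5S rRNA and the rrnB terminators. These appear to be backbone remnants, and the record assigns them no function. No guide RNA expression cassette is listed in either the catalogue fields or the feature table, so the record does not state how the sgRNA is supplied. The plasmid is best described as the hygromycin-selectable, Cas9-bearing vector of an AMA1-based CRISPR-Cas9 system for filamentous fungi.
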