Addgene plasmid #87845: pFC332
Purpose: AMA1 plasmid with Aspergillus optimized Cas9 and hph selection marker
Depositing lab: Uffe Mortensen. Depositing organization: Danmarks Tekniske Universitet. Publication: A CRISPR-Cas9 System for Genetic Engineering of Filamentous Fungi. Nodvig CS, Nielsen JB, Kogle ME, Mortensen UH. PLoS One. 2015 Jul 15;10(7):e0133085. doi: 10.1371/journal.pone.0133085. eCollection 2015. PONE-D-15-11561 PubMed 26177455.
Backbone
  Vector backbone: custom
  Total vector size (bp): 15567
  Vector type: Bacterial Expression, CRISPR ; Fungal expression
  Selectable markers: Hygromycin
Growth in bacteria
  Bacterial resistance: Ampicillin, 100 μg/mL
  Growth temperature: 37°C
  Growth strain: DH5alpha
  Copy number: Unknown
Gene/Insert 1
  Gene/Insert name: Cas9
  Species: Synthetic; synthetic gene, codon optimized for A. niger
  Insert size (bp): 4131
  GenBank ID: KT031983
  Promoter: Aspergillus nidulans tef1 promoter
  Tag / fusion protein: SV40 NLS (C terminal on insert)
  Cloning method: Unknown
  Sequencing primers: 5′ CTTCTCTGCTCAGCACCTCTACG
Gene/Insert 2
  Gene/Insert name: hph (hygromycin resistance marker)
  Insert size (bp): 1026
  Promoter: Aspergillus nidulans trpC promoter
  Cloning method: Unknown
  Sequencing primers: 5′ GCTAGTGGAGGTCAACACATCAATGC
Resource information
  A portion of this plasmid was derived from a plasmid made by: The cas9 genes contained in the vectors are custom made versions that we bought from GenScript.
Terms and licenses: Academic/Nonprofit Terms; Industry Terms: Not Available to Industry
How to cite: pFC332 was a gift from Uffe Mortensen (Addgene plasmid # 87845 ; http://n2t.net/addgene:87845 ; RRID:Addgene_87845)
